Addgene plasmid #102440: pSN007
Purpose: For PCR amplification to create paired gRNAs to clone into Golden Gate gRNA expression vectors (e.g. pSB700 Plasmid #64046)
Depositing lab: Alejandro Chavez & George Church. Depositing organization: Harvard Medical School. Publication: CRISPR Guide RNA Cloning for Mammalian Systems. Nageshwaran S, Chavez A, Cher Yeo N, Guo X, Lance-Byrne A, Tung A, Collins JJ, Church GM. J Vis Exp. 2018 Oct 2;(140). doi: 10.3791/57998. PubMed 30346403.
Backbone
  Vector backbone: pDONR221
  Backbone size w/o insert (bp): 4762
  Total vector size (bp): 2924
  Modifications to backbone: 7SK paired gRNA insert cloned in
  Vector type: Bacterial Expression, Synthetic Biology
Growth in bacteria
  Bacterial resistance: Kanamycin, 50 μg/mL
  Growth temperature: 37°C
  Growth strain: DH5alpha
  Copy number: Unknown
Gene/Insert
  Gene/Insert name: 7SK paired gRNA insert
  Species: Synthetic
  Insert size (bp): 374
  Cloning method: Gateway Cloning
  Sequencing primers: 5′ M13 F; 3′ T7 5'-TAATACGACTCACTATAGGG-3'
Terms and licenses: Academic/Nonprofit Terms; Industry Terms: Not Available to Industry
How to cite: pSN007 was a gift from Alejandro Chavez & George Church (Addgene plasmid # 102440 ; http://n2t.net/addgene:102440 ; RRID:Addgene_102440)
