[The description below was written by a language model from this plasmid's Addgene catalogue record and pLannotate feature annotations shown in this document.]
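Description:
pSN007 is a small (about 2.9 kb) Gateway entry-type plasmid built on the pDONR221 backbone. It serves as a PCR template rather than as an expression vector in its own right. It is propagated in E. coli through a high-copy ColE1/pUC-type origin and selected with kanamycin through the aph(3')-Ia resistance gene. The total size is smaller than the listed empty backbone, which is consistent with the donor cassette of pDONR221 having been replaced by the much shorter insert during Gateway recombination. Backbone remnants annotated in the sequence include rrnB T1 and T2 terminators, a T7 promoter next to attL2, and short lacI and lacZα fragments. None of these play a role in the intended use.

The payload is a synthetic 374 bp "7SK paired gRNA insert" located between the attL1 and attL2 recombination sites. The feature table annotates a tracrRNA-type guide RNA scaffold at the start of this region. The rest of the insert is not annotated; the insert name suggests it carries a 7SK Pol III promoter, but the table does not confirm this. Such a scaffold-then-promoter arrangement would suit amplification with primers that add one spacer upstream of the scaffold and a second spacer downstream of the promoter. The product would be a fragment that joins two guide RNA units. According to the record, the amplicon is then cloned by Golden Gate assembly into a gRNA expression vector such as pSB700, giving a construct that expresses paired guides for mammalian CRISPR experiments. The record does not state which Cas protein the scaffold matches.
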