Features (pLannotate 1.2.2; 10 found; start..end, strand, type, name):
     33..132     +  protein_bind   attL1: mutant version of attL; recombination site for the Gateway® LR reaction LR Clonase™
    138..242     +  ncRNA          tracrRNA: Accession: RF02348 - Trans-activating crRNA
    513..612     -  protein_bind   attL2: mutant version of attL; recombination site for the Gateway® LR reaction LR Clonase™
    630..648     -  promoter       T7 promoter: promoter for bacteriophage T7 RNA polymerase
    782..1591    +  CDS            KanR: aminoglycoside phosphotransferase; aph(3')-Ia; confers resistance to kanamycin in bacteria or G418 (Geneticin®) in eukaryotes
   1738..2326    +  rep_origin     ori: high-copy-number ColE1/pMB1/pBR322/pUC origin of replication
   2509..2601    +  CDS            lacI (fragment): lac repressor; lacI; The lac repressor binds to the lac operator to inhibit transcription in E. coli. This inhibition can be relieved by adding lactose or isopropyl-β-D-thiogalactopyranoside (IPTG).
   2656..2683    -  terminator     rrnB T2 terminator: transcription terminator T2 from the E. coli rrnB gene
   2815..2858    +  terminator     rrnB T1 terminator: Escherichia coli rrnB; transcription terminator T1 from the E. coli rrnB gene
   2905..17      -  CDS            lacZα (fragment) (across the origin): LacZα fragment of β-galactosidase; lacZ fragment
>Addgene plasmid #102440 | pSN007 | addgene full sequence | sequence record 196647 | Addgene NGS Result
GTAAAACGACGGCCAGTCTTAAGCTCGGGCCCCAAATAATGATTTTATTTTGACTGATAGTGACCTGTTC
GTTGCAACAAATTGATGAGCAATGCTTTTTTATAATGCCAACTTTGTACAAAAAAGCAGGCTACAAAGTT
TTAGAGCTATGCTGAAAAGCATAGCAAGTTAAAATAAGGCAGTGATTTTTAATCCAGTCCGTACACAACT
TGAAAAAGTGCGCACCGATTCGGTGCTTTTTTTTCCTACGCACCTCGTCGAACCCTCACTGCAGTATTTA
GCATGCCCCACCCATCTGCAAGGCATTCTGGATAGTGTCAAAACAGCCGGAAATCAAGTCCGTTTATCTC
AAACTTTAGCATTTTGGGAATAAATGATATTTGCTATGCTGGTTAAATTAGATTTTAGTTAAATTTCCTG
CTGAAGCTCTAGTACGATAAGTAACTTGACCTAAGTGTAAAGTTGAGATTTCCTTCAGGTTTATATAGCT
TGTGCGCCGCCTGGGTCACCGAACCCAGCTTTCTTGTACAAAGTTGGCATTATAAGAAAGCATTGCTTAT
CAATTTGTTGCAACGAACAGGTCACTATCAGTCAAAATAAAATCATTATTTGCCATCCAGCTGATATCCC
CTATAGTGAGTCGTATTACATGGTCATAGCTGTTTCTTGGCAGCTCTGGCCCGTGTCTCAAAATCTCTGA
TGTTACATTGCACAAGATAAAAATATATCATCATGAACAATAAAACTGTCTGCTTACATAAACAGTAATA
CAAGGGGTGTTATGAGCCATATTCAACGGGAAACGTCGAGGCCGCGATTAAATTCCAACATGGATGCTGA
TTTATATGGGTATAAATGGGCTCGCGATAATGTCGGGCAATCAGGTGCGACAATCTATCGCTTGTATGGG
AAGCCCGATGCGCCAGAGTTGTTTCTGAAACATGGCAAAGGTAGCGTTGCCAATGATGTTACAGATGAGA
TGGTCAGACTAAACTGGCTGACGGAATTTATGCCTCTTCCGACCATCAAGCATTTTATCCGTACTCCTGA
TGATGCATGGTTACTCACCACTGCGATCCCCGGAAAAACAGCATTCCAGGTATTAGAAGAATATCCTGAT
TCAGGTGAAAATATTGTTGATGCGCTGGCAGTGTTCCTGCGCCGGTTGCATTCGATTCCTGTTTGTAATT
GTCCTTTTAACAGCGATCGCGTATTTCGTCTCGCTCAGGCGCAATCACGAATGAATAACGGTTTGGTTGA
TGCGAGTGATTTTGATGACGAGCGTAATGGCTGGCCTGTTGAACAAGTCTGGAAAGAAATGCATAAACTT
TTGCCATTCTCACCGGATTCAGTCGTCACTCATGGTGATTTCTCACTTGATAACCTTATTTTTGACGAGG
GGAAATTAATAGGTTGTATTGATGTTGGACGAGTCGGAATCGCAGACCGATACCAGGATCTTGCCATCCT
ATGGAACTGCCTCGGTGAGTTTTCTCCTTCATTACAGAAACGGCTTTTTCAAAAATATGGTATTGATAAT
CCTGATATGAATAAATTGCAGTTTCATTTGATGCTCGATGAGTTTTTCTAATCAGAATTGGTTAATTGGT
TGTAACACTGGCAGAGCATTACGCTGACTTGACGGGACGGCGCAAGCTCATGACCAAAATCCCTTAACGT
GAGTTACGCGTCGTTCCACTGAGCGTCAGACCCCGTAGAAAAGATCAAAGGATCTTCTTGAGATCCTTTT
TTTCTGCGCGTAATCTGCTGCTTGCAAACAAAAAAACCACCGCTACCAGCGGTGGTTTGTTTGCCGGATC
AAGAGCTACCAACTCTTTTTCCGAAGGTAACTGGCTTCAGCAGAGCGCAGATACCAAATACTGTTCTTCT
AGTGTAGCCGTAGTTAGGCCACCACTTCAAGAACTCTGTAGCACCGCCTACATACCTCGCTCTGCTAATC
CTGTTACCAGTGGCTGCTGCCAGTGGCGATAAGTCGTGTCTTACCGGGTTGGACTCAAGACGATAGTTAC
CGGATAAGGCGCAGCGGTCGGGCTGAACGGGGGGTTCGTGCACACAGCCCAGCTTGGAGCGAACGACCTA
CACCGAACTGAGATACCTACAGCGTGAGCTATGAGAAAGCGCCACGCTTCCCGAAGGGAGAAAGGCGGAC
AGGTATCCGGTAAGCGGCAGGGTCGGAACAGGAGAGCGCACGAGGGAGCTTCCAGGGGGAAACGCCTGGT
ATCTTTATAGTCCTGTCGGGTTTCGCCACCTCTGACTTGAGCGTCGATTTTTGTGATGCTCGTCAGGGGG
GCGGAGCCTATGGAAAAACGCCAGCAACGCGGCCTTTTTACGGTTCCTGGCCTTTTGCTGGCCTTTTGCT
CACATGTTCTTTCCTGCGTTATCCCCTGATTCTGTGGATAACCGTATTACCGCCTTTGAGTGAGCTGATA
CCGCTCGCCGCAGCCGAACGACCGAGCGCAGCGAGTCAGTGAGCGAGGAAGCGGAAGAGCGCCCAATACG
CAAACCGCCTCTCCCCGCGCGTTGGCCGATTCATTAATGCAGCTGGCACGACAGGTTTCCCGACTGGAAA
GCGGGCAGTGAGCGCAACGCAATTAATACGCGTACCGCTAGCCAGGAAGAGTTTGTAGAAACGCAAAAAG
GCCATCCGTCAGGATGGCCTTCTGCTTAGTTTGATGCCTGGCAGTTTATGGCGGGCGTCCTGCCCGCCAC
CCTCCGGGCCGTTGCTTCACAACGTTCAAATCCGCTCCCGGCGGATTTGTCCTACTCAGGAGAGCGTTCA
CCGACAAACAACAGATAAAACGAAAGGCCCAGTCTTCCGACTGAGCCTTTCGTTTTATTTGATGCCTGGC
AGTTCCCTACTCTCGCGTTAACGCTAGCATGGATGTTTTCCCAGTCACGACGTT
